>Addgene plasmid #89138 | FLAG-hAR-508-660 | addgene full sequence | sequence record 176164 | Addgene NGS Result
GACATTGATTATTGACTAGTTATTAATAGTAATCAATTACGGGGTCATTAGTTCATAGCCCATATATGGA
GTTCCGCGTTACATAACTTACGGTAAATGGCCCGCCTGGCTGACCGCCCAACGACCCCCGCCCATTGACG
TCAATAATGACGTATGTTCCCATAGTAACGCCAATAGGGACTTTCCATTGACGTCAATGGGTGGAGTATT
TACGGTAAACTGCCCACTTGGCAGTACATCAAGTGTATCATATGCCAAGTCCGCCCCCTATTGACGTCAA
TGACGGTAAATGGCCCGCCTGGCATTATGCCCAGTACATGACCTTACGGGACTTTCCTACTTGGCAGTAC
ATCTACGTATTAGTCATCGCTATTACCATGGTGATGCGGTTTTGGCAGTACACCAATGGGCGTGGATAGC
GGTTTGACTCACGGGGATTTCCAAGTCTCCACCCCATTGACGTCAATGGGAGTTTGTTTTGGCACCAAAA
TCAACGGGACTTTCCAAAATGTCGTAATAACCCCGCCCCGTTGACGCAAATGGGCGGTAGGCGTGTACGG
TGGGAGGTCTATATAAGCAGAGCTCGTTTAGTGAACCGTCAGAATTGATCTACCATGGACTACAAAGACG
ATGACGACAAGCTTGCGGCCGACGAATTCGTGAGCAGAGTGCCCTATCCCAGTCCCACTTGTGTCAAAAG
CGAAATGGGCCCCTGGATGGATAGCTACTCCGGACCTTACGGGGACATGCGTTTGGAGACTGCCAGGGAC
CATGTTTTGCCCATTGACTATTACTTTCCACCCCAGAAGACCTGCCTGATCTGTGGAGATGAAGCTTCTG
GGTGTCACTATGGAGCTCTCACATGTGGAAGCTGCAAGGTCTTCTTCAAAAGAGCCGCTGAAGGGAAACA
GAAGTACCTGTGCGCCAGCAGAAATGATTGCACTATTGATAAATTCCGAAGGAAAAATTGTCCATCTTGT
CGTCTTCGGAAATGTTATGAAGCAGGGATGACTCTGGGAGCCCGGAAGCTGAAGAAACTTGGTAATCTGA
AACTACAGGAGGAAGGAGAGGCTTCCAGCACCACCAGCCCCACTGAGGAGACAACCCAGAAGCTGACATG
AGTCGACTCTAGAGGATCCCGGGTGGCATCCCTGTGACCCCTCCCCAGTGCCTCTCCTGGCCCTGGAAGT
TGCCACTCCAGTGCCCACCAGCCTTGTCCTAATAAAATTAAGTTGCATCATTTTGTCTGACTAGGTGTCC
TTCTATAATATTATGGGGTGGAGGGGGGTGGTATGGAGCAAGGGGCAAGTTGGGAAGACAACCTGTAGGG
CCTGCGGGGTCTATTGGGAACCAAGCTGGAGTGCAGTGGCACAATCTTGGCTCACTGCAATCTCCGCCTC
CTGGGTTCAAGCGATTCTCCTGCCTCAGCCTCCCGAGTTGTTGGGATTCCAGGCATGCATGACCAGGCTC
AGCTAATTTTTGTTTTTTTGGTAGAGACGGGGTTTCACCATATTGGCCAGGCTGGTCTCCAACTCCTAAT
CTCAGGTGATCTACCCACCTTGGCCTCCCAAATTGCTGGGATTACAGGCGTGAACCACTGCTCCCTTCCC
TGTCCTTCTGATTTTAAAATAACTATACCAGCAGGAGGACGTCCAGACACAGCATAGGCTACCTGGCCAT
GCCCAACCGGTGGGACATTTGAGTTGCTTGCTTGGCACTGTCCTCTCATGCGTTGGGTCCACTCAGTAGA
TGCCTGTTGAATTGGGTACGCGGCCAGCTTGGCTGTGGAATGTGTGTCAGTTAGGGTGTGGAAAGTCCCC
AGGCTCCCCAGCAGGCAGAAGTATGCAAAGCATGCATCTCAATTAGTCAGCAACCAGGTGTGGAAAGTCC
CCAGGCTCCCCAGCAGGCAGAAGTATGCAAAGCATGCATCTCAATTAGTCAGCAACCATAGTCCCGCCCC
TAACTCCGCCCATCCCGCCCCTAACTCCGCCCAGTTCCGCCCATTCTCCGCCCCATGGCTGACTAATTTT
TTTTATTTATGCAGAGGCCGAGGCCGCCTCGGCCTCTGAGCTATTCCAGAAGTAGTGAGGAGGCTTTTTT
GGAGGCCTAGGCTTTTGCAAAAAGCTCCTCGAGGAACTGAAAAACCAGAAAGTTAATTCCCTATAGTGAG
TCGTATTAAATTCGTAATCATGTCATAGCTGTTTCCTGTGTGAAATTGTTATCCGCTCACAATTCCACAC
AACATACGAGCCGGAAGCATAAAGTGTAAAGCCTGGGGTGCCTAATGAGTGAGCTAACTCACATTAATTG
CGTTGCGCTCACTGCCCGCTTTCCAGTCGGGAAACCTGTCGTGCCAGCTGCATTAATGAATCGGCCAACG
CGCGGGGAGAGGCGGTTTGCGTATTGGGCGCTCTTCCGCTTCCTCGCTCACTGACTCGCTGCGCTCGGTC
GTTCGGCTGCGGCGAGCGGTATCAGCTCACTCAAAGGCGGTAATACGGTTATCCACAGAATCAGGGGATA
ACGCAGGAAAGAACATGTGAGCAAAAGGCCAGCAAAAGGCCAGGAACCGTAAAAAGGCCGCGTTGCTGGC
GTTTTTCCATAGGCTCCGCCCCCCTGACGAGCATCACAAAAATCGACGCTCAAGTCAGAGGTGGCGAAAC
CCGACAGGACTATAAAGATACCAGGCGTTTCCCCCTGGAAGCTCCCTCGTGCGCTCTCCTGTTCCGACCC
TGCCGCTTACCGGATACCTGTCCGCCTTTCTCCCTTCGGGAAGCGTGGCGCTTTCTCATAGCTCACGCTG
TAGGTATCTCAGTTCGGTGTAGGTCGTTCGCTCCAAGCTGGGCTGTGTGCACGAACCCCCCGTTCAGCCC
GACCGCTGCGCCTTATCCGGTAACTATCGTCTTGAGTCCAACCCGGTAAGACACGACTTATCGCCACTGG
CAGCAGCCACTGGTAACAGGATTAGCAGAGCGAGGTATGTAGGCGGTGCTACAGAGTTCTTGAAGTGGTG
GCCTAACTACGGCTACACTAGAAGAACAGTATTTGGTATCTGCGCTCTGCTGAAGCCAGTTACCTTCGGA
AAAAGAGTTGGTAGCTCTTGATCCGGCAAACAAACCACCGCTGGTAGCGGTGGTTTTTTTGTTTGCAAGC
AGCAGATTACGCGCAGAAAAAAAGGATCTCAAGAAGATCCTTTGATCTTTTCTACGGGGTCTGACGCTCA
GTGGAACGAAAACTCACGTTAAGGGATTTTGGTCATGAGATTATCAAAAAGGATCTTCACCTAGATCCTT
TTAAATTAAAAATGAAGTTTTAAATCAATCTAAAGTATATATGAGTAAACTTGGTCTGACAGTTACCAAT
GCTTAATCAGTGAGGCACCTATCTCAGCGATCTGTCTATTTCGTTCATCCATAGTTGCCTGACTCCCCGT
CGTGTAGATAACTACGATACGGGAGGGCTTACCATCTGGCCCCAGTGCTGCAATGATACCGCGAGACCCA
CGCTCACCGGCTCCAGATTTATCAGCAATAAACCAGCCAGCCGGAAGGGCCGAGCGCAGAAGTGGTCCTG
CAACTTTATCCGCCTCCATCCAGTCTATTAATTGTTGCCGGGAAGCTAGAGTAAGTAGTTCGCCAGTTAA
TAGTTTGCGCAACGTTGTTGCCATTGCTACAGGCATCGTGGTGTCACGCTCGTCGTTTGGTATGGCTTCA
TTCAGCTCCGGTTCCCAACGATCAAGGCGAGTTACATGATCCCCCATGTTGTGCAAAAAAGCGGTTAGCT
CCTTCGGTCCTCCGATCGTTGTCAGAAGTAAGTTGGCCGCAGTGTTATCACTCATGGTTATGGCAGCACT
GCATAATTCTCTTACTGTCATGCCATCCGTAAGATGCTTTTCTGTGACTGGTGAGTACTCAACCAAGTCA
TTCTGAGAATAGTGTATGCGGCGACCGAGTTGCTCTTGCCCGGCGTCAATACGGGATAATACCGCGCCAC
ATAGCAGAACTTTAAAAGTGCTCATCATTGGAAAACGTTCTTCGGGGCGAAAACTCTCAAGGATCTTACC
GCTGTTGAGATCCAGTTCGATGTAACCCACTCGTGCACCCAACTGATCTTCAGCATCTTTTACTTTCACC
AGCGTTTCTGGGTGAGCAAAAACAGGAAGGCAAAATGCCGCAAAAAAGGGAATAAGGGCGACACGGAAAT
GTTGAATACTCATACTCTTCCTTTTTCAATATTATTGAAGCATTTATCAGGGTTATTGTCTCATGAGCGG
ATACATATTTGAATGTATTTAGAAAAATAAACAAATAGGGGTTCCGCGCACATTTCCCCGAAAAGTGCCA
CCTG
[124 nt withheld, positions 4345-4468]
C
[91 nt withheld, positions 4470-4560]
A
[49 nt withheld, positions 4562-4610]
CCTTTGACGTTGGAGTCCACGTTCTTT
[37 nt withheld, positions 4638-4674]
ACCCTATCTCGGTCTATTCTTTTGATTTATAAGGGATTTTGCCGATTTCGGCCTATTGGTTAAAAAATGA
GCTGATTTAACAAAAATTTAACGCGAATTTTAACAAAATATTAACGCTTACAATTTCCATTCGCCATTCA
GGCTGCGCAACTGTTGGGAAGGGCGATCGGTGCGGGCCTCTTCGCTATTACGCCAGCTGGCGAAAGGGGG
ATGTGCTGCAAGGCGATTAAGTTGGGTAACGCCAGGGTTTTCCCAGTCACGACGTTGTAAAACGACGGCC
AGTGCCAAGCTGATCTATACATTGAATCAATATTGGCAATTAGCCATATTAGTCATTGGTTATATAGCAT
AAATCAATATTGGCTATTGGCCATTGCATACGTTGTATCTATATCATAATATGTACATTTATATTGGCTC
ATGTCCAATATGACCGCCATGTT
Features (pLannotate 1.2.2; 17 found; start..end, strand, type, name):
      1..380     +  enhancer       CMV enhancer: human cytomegalovirus immediate early enhancer
    382..581     +  promoter       CMV promoter: human cytomegalovirus (CMV) immediate early promoter
    617..637     +  CDS            3xFLAG (fragment): three tandem FLAG® epitope tags
    660..1118    +  CDS            AR (fragment): ANDR_PANTR - Also known as NR3C4. Experimental evidence at protein level: Swiss-Prot protein existence level 1. Steroid hormone receptors are ligand-activated transcription factors that regulate eukaryotic gene expression and affect cellular proliferation and differentiation in target tissues. Transcription factor activity is modulated by bound coactivator and corepressor proteins like ZBTB7A that recruits NCOR1 and NCOR2 to the androgen response elements/ARE on target genes, negatively regulating androgen receptor signaling and androgen-induced cell proliferation. Transcription activation is
   1122..1140    -  misc_feature   MCS (fragment): pUC18/19 multiple cloning site
   1141..1763    +  polyA_signal   hGH poly(A) signal: human growth hormone polyadenylation signal
   1792..2121    +  promoter       SV40 promoter: SV40 enhancer and early promoter
   2160..2178    -  promoter       T7 promoter: promoter for bacteriophage T7 RNA polymerase
   2216..2232    -  protein_bind   lac operator: The lac repressor binds to the lac operator to inhibit transcription in E. coli. This inhibition can be relieved by adding lactose or isopropyl-β-D-thiogalactopyranoside (IPTG). lac repressor encoded by lacI
   2240..2270    -  promoter       lac promoter: promoter for the E. coli lac operon
   2285..2306    -  protein_bind   CAP binding site: CAP binding activates transcription in the presence of cAMP. E. coli catabolite activator protein
   2319..2411    -  CDS            lacI (fragment): lac repressor; lacI; The lac repressor binds to the lac operator to inhibit transcription in E. coli. This inhibition can be relieved by adding lactose or isopropyl-β-D-thiogalactopyranoside (IPTG).
   2594..3182    -  rep_origin     ori: high-copy-number ColE1/pMB1/pBR322/pUC origin of replication
   3353..4213    -  CDS            AmpR: β-lactamase; bla; confers resistance to ampicillin, carbenicillin, and related antibiotics
   4214..4318    -  promoter       AmpR promoter: bla
   4345..4773    +  rep_origin     f1 ori (sequence partly withheld): f1 bacteriophage origin of replication; arrow indicates direction of (+) strand synthesis
   4804..4958    -  CDS            lacZα (fragment): LacZα fragment of β-galactosidase; lacZ fragment
