[The description below was written by a language model from this plasmid's Addgene catalogue record and pLannotate feature annotations shown in this document.]
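Description:
FLAG-hAR-508-660 is a mammalian expression plasmid built on the pCMV5 backbone (in its FLAG-tagged form, pCMV5-FLAG) that produces a fragment of the human androgen receptor (AR, NR3C4) spanning amino acid residues 508-660. The roughly 450 bp insert was placed between EcoRI and SalI sites, both of which remain intact, so that it is fused in frame to an N-terminal FLAG epitope supplied by the vector. In the sequenced 5,117 nt record, the annotation software labels a short 21 nt stretch as a fragment of 3xFLAG, which is consistent with a single FLAG tag. It matches the AR coding segment to the chimpanzee receptor entry, presumably reflecting close sequence similarity, since the catalogue gives the species as human.

Transcription is driven by the human cytomegalovirus immediate early enhancer and promoter, and transcripts are terminated and polyadenylated by the human growth hormone poly(A) signal downstream of a residual multiple cloning site. An SV40 enhancer/early promoter region follows the expression cassette, and no mammalian selection marker is annotated, which fits use in transient transfection. In E. coli the plasmid is maintained at high copy by a ColE1/pUC-type origin and selected with ampicillin through the β-lactamase gene. An f1 origin allows single-stranded DNA production, and remnants of lac regulatory elements, lacI and lacZα, along with a T7 promoter, are carried over from the backbone.

The record states only that the construct is for mammalian expression of this FLAG-tagged AR fragment. The tag allows detection or immunoprecipitation with anti-FLAG antibodies.
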