Addgene plasmid #89138: FLAG-hAR-508-660
Purpose: mammalian expression of FLAG-tagged human androgen receptor amino acid residues 508-660 in pCMV5-FLAG
Depositing lab: Elizabeth Wilson. Depositing organization: University of North Carolina at Chapel Hill.
Backbone
  Vector backbone: pCMV5
  Vector type: Mammalian Expression
Growth in bacteria
  Bacterial resistance: Ampicillin, 100 μg/mL
  Growth temperature: 37°C
  Growth strain: DH5alpha
  Copy number: High Copy
Gene/Insert
  Gene/Insert name: hAR-508-660
  Species: H. sapiens (human)
  Insert size (bp): 450
  Mutation: contains aa 508-660
  Entrez Gene: AR (a.k.a. AIS, AR8, DHTR, HUMARA, HYSP1, KD, NR3C4, SBMA, SMAX1, TFM)
  Promoter: CMV
  Tag / fusion protein: FLAG (N terminal on backbone)
  Cloning method: Restriction Enzyme; 5′ cloning site EcoRI (not destroyed); 3′ cloning site SalI (not destroyed)
  Sequencing primers: 5′ CMV-F
Terms and licenses: Academic/Nonprofit Terms; Industry Terms: Not Available to Industry
How to cite: FLAG-hAR-508-660 was a gift from Elizabeth Wilson (Addgene plasmid # 89138 ; http://n2t.net/addgene:89138 ; RRID:Addgene_89138)
